>Addgene plasmid #44644 | pFA6a-link-yEmCFP-Hygro | depositor full sequence | sequence record 61113 | pFA6a-link-yEmCFP-Hygro sequence 5116 bps
CGAATTCATCGATGATATCAGATCCACTAGTGGCCTATGCGGCCGCGGATCTGCCGGTCTCCCTATAGTG
AGTCGTATTAATTTCGATAAGCCAGGTTAACCTGCATTAATGAATCGGCCAACGCGCGGGGAGAGGCGGT
TTGCGTATTGGGCGCTCTTCCGCTTCCTCGCTCACTGACTCGCTGCGCTCGGTCGTTCGGCTGCGGCGAG
CGGTATCAGCTCACTCAAAGGCGGTAATACGGTTATCCACAGAATCAGGGGATAACGCAGGAAAGAACAT
GTGAGCAAAAGGCCAGCAAAAGGCCAGGAACCGTAAAAAGGCCGCGTTGCTGGCGTTTTTCCATAGGCTC
CGCCCCCCTGACGAGCATCACAAAAATCGACGCTCAAGTCAGAGGTGGCGAAACCCGACAGGACTATAAA
GATACCAGGCGTTTCCCCCTGGAAGCTCCCTCGTGCGCTCTCCTGTTCCGACCCTGCCGCTTACCGGATA
CCTGTCCGCCTTTCTCCCTTCGGGAAGCGTGGCGCTTTCTCAATGCTCACGCTGTAGGTATCTCAGTTCG
GTGTAGGTCGTTCGCTCCAAGCTGGGCTGTGTGCACGAACCCCCCGTTCAGCCCGACCGCTGCGCCTTAT
CCGGTAACTATCGTCTTGAGTCCAACCCGGTAAGACACGACTTATCGCCACTGGCAGCAGCCACTGGTAA
CAGGATTAGCAGAGCGAGGTATGTAGGCGGTGCTACAGAGTTCTTGAAGTGGTGGCCTAACTACGGCTAC
ACTAGAAGGACAGTATTTGGTATCTGCGCTCTGCTGAAGCCAGTTACCTTCGGAAAAAGAGTTGGTAGCT
CTTGATCCGGCAAACAAACCACCGCTGGTAGCGGTGGTTTTTTTGTTTGCAAGCAGCAGATTACGCGCAG
AAAAAAAGGATCTCAAGAAGATCCTTTGATCTTTTCTACGGGGTCTGACGCTCAGTGGAACGAAAACTCA
CGTTAAGGGATTTTGGTCATGAGATTATCAAAAAGGATCTTCACCTAGATCCTTTTAAATTAAAAATGAA
GTTTTAAATCAATCTAAAGTATATATGAGTAAACTTGGTCTGACAGTTACCAATGCTTAATCAGTGAGGC
ACCTATCTCAGCGATCTGTCTATTTCGTTCATCCATAGTTGCCTGACTCCCCGTCGTGTAGATAACTACG
ATACGGGAGGGCTTACCATCTGGCCCCAGTGCTGCAATGATACCGCGAGACCCACGCTCACCGGCTCCAG
ATTTATCAGCAATAAACCAGCCAGCCGGAAGGGCCGAGCGCAGAAGTGGTCCTGCAACTTTATCCGCCTC
CATCCAGTCTATTAATTGTTGCCGGGAAGCTAGAGTAAGTAGTTCGCCAGTTAATAGTTTGCGCAACGTT
GTTGCCATTGCTACAGGCATCGTGGTGTCACGCTCGTCGTTTGGTATGGCTTCATTCAGCTCCGGTTCCC
AACGATCAAGGCGAGTTACATGATCCCCCATGTTGTGCAAAAAAGCGGTTAGCTCCTTCGGTCCTCCGAT
CGTTGTCAGAAGTAAGTTGGCCGCAGTGTTATCACTCATGGTTATGGCAGCACTGCATAATTCTCTTACT
GTCATGCCATCCGTAAGATGCTTTTCTGTGACTGGTGAGTACTCAACCAAGTCATTCTGAGAATAGTGTA
TGCGGCGACCGAGTTGCTCTTGCCCGGCGTCAATACGGGATAATACCGCGCCACATAGCAGAACTTTAAA
AGTGCTCATCATTGGAAAACGTTCTTCGGGGCGAAAACTCTCAAGGATCTTACCGCTGTTGAGATCCAGT
TCGATGTAACCCACTCGTGCACCCAACTGATCTTCAGCATCTTTTACTTTCACCAGCGTTTCTGGGTGAG
CAAAAACAGGAAGGCAAAATGCCGCAAAAAAGGGAATAAGGGCGACACGGAAATGTTGAATACTCATACT
CTTCCTTTTTCAATATTATTGAAGCATTTATCAGGGTTATTGTCTCATGAGCGGATACATATTTGAATGT
ATTTAGAAAAATAAACAAATAGGGGTTCCGCGCACATTTCCCCGAAAAGTGCCACCTGACGTCTAAGAAA
CCATTATTATCATGACATTAACCTATAAAAATAGGCGTATCACGAGGCCCTTTCGTCTCGCGCGTTTCGG
TGATGACGGTGAAAACCTCTGACACATGCAGCTCCCGGAGACGGTCACAGCTTGTCTGTAAGCGGATGCC
GGGAGCAGACAAGCCCGTCAGGGCGCGTCAGCGGGTGTTGGCGGGTGTCGGGGCTGGCTTAACTATGCGG
CATCAGAGCAGATTGTACTGAGAGTGCACCATATGGACATATTGTCGTTAGAACGCGGCTACAATTAATA
CATAACCTTATGTATCATACACATACGATTTAGGTGACACTATAGAACGCGGCCGCCAGCTGAAGCTTCG
TACGCTGCAGGTCGACGGATCGGTGACGGTGCTGGTTTAATTAACATGTCTAAAGGTGAAGAATTATTCA
CTGGTGTTGTCCCAATTTTGGTTGAATTAGATGGTGATGTTAATGGTCACAAATTTTCTGTCTCCGGTGA
AGGTGAAGGTGATGCTACTTACGGTAAATTGACCTTAAAATTTATTTGTACTACTGGTAAATTGCCAGTT
CCATGGCCAACCTTAGTCACTACTTTAACTTGGGGTGTTCAATGTTTTTCTAGATACCCAGATCATATGA
AACAACATGACTTTTTCAAGTCTGCCATGCCAGAAGGTTATGTTCAAGAAAGAACTATTTTTTTCAAAGA
TGACGGTAACTACAAGACCAGAGCTGAAGTCAAGTTTGAAGGTGATACCTTAGTTAATAGAATCGAATTA
AAAGGTATTGATTTTAAAGAAGATGGTAACATTTTAGGTCACAAATTGGAATACATTTATAACTCTCACA
ATGTTTACATCACTGCTGACAAACAAAAGAATGGTATCAAAGCTAACTTCAAAATTAGACACAACATTGA
AGATGGTTCTGTTCAATTAGCTGACCATTATCAACAAAATACTCCAATTGGTGATGGTCCAGTCTTGTTA
CCAGACAACCATTACTTATCCACTCAATCTAGATTATCCAAAGATCCAAACGAAAAGAGAGACCACATGG
TCTTGTTAGAATTTGTTACTGCTGCTGGTATTACCCATGGTATGGATGAATTGTACAAATAAGGCGCGCC
ACTTCTAAATAAGCGAATTTCTTATGATTTATGATTTTTATTATTAAATAAGTTATAAAAAAAATAAGTG
TATACAAATTTTAAAGTGACTCTTAGGTTTTAAAACGAAAATTCTTATTCTTGAGTAACTCTTTCCTGTA
GGTCAGGTTGCTTTCTCAGGTATAGTATGAGGTCGCTCTTATTGACCACACCTCTACCGGCAGATCCGCT
AGGGATAACAGGGTAATATAGATCTGTTTAGCTTGCCTCGTCCCCGCCGGGTCACCCGGCCAGCGACATG
GAGGCCCAGAATACCCTCCTTGACAGTCTTGACGTGCGCAGCTCAGGGGCATGATGTGACTGTCGCCCGT
ACATTTAGCCCATACATCCCCATGTATAATCATTTGCATCCATACATTTTGATGGCCGCACGGCGCGAAG
CAAAAATTACGGCTCCTCGCTGCAGACCTGCGAGCAGGGAAACGCTCCCCTCACAGACGCGTTGAATTGT
CCCCACGCCGCGCCCCTGTAGAGAAATATAAAAGGTTAGGATTTGCCACTGAGGTTCTTCTTTCATATAC
TTCCTTTTAAAATCTTGCTAGGATACAGTTCTCACATCACATCCGAACATAAACAACCATGGGTAAAAAG
CCTGAACTCACCGCGACGTCTGTCGAGAAGTTTCTGATCGAAAAGTTCGACAGCGTCTCCGACCTGATGC
AGCTCTCGGAGGGCGAAGAATCTCGTGCTTTCAGCTTCGATGTAGGAGGGCGTGGATATGTCCTGCGGGT
AAATAGCTGCGCCGATGGTTTCTACAAAGATCGTTATGTTTATCGGCACTTTGCATCGGCCGCGCTCCCG
ATTCCGGAAGTGCTTGACATTGGGGAATTCAGCGAGAGCCTGACCTATTGCATCTCCCGCCGTGCACAGG
GTGTCACGTTGCAAGACCTGCCTGAAACCGAACTGCCCGCTGTTCTGCAGCCGGTCGCGGAGGCCATGGA
TGCGATCGCTGCGGCCGATCTTAGCCAGACGAGCGGGTTCGGCCCATTCGGACCGCAAGGAATCGGTCAA
TACACTACATGGCGTGATTTCATATGCGCGATTGCTGATCCCCATGTGTATCACTGGCAAACTGTGATGG
ACGACACCGTCAGTGCGTCCGTCGCGCAGGCTCTCGATGAGCTGATGCTTTGGGCCGAGGACTGCCCCGA
AGTCCGGCACCTCGTGCACGCGGATTTCGGCTCCAACAATGTCCTGACGGACAATGGCCGCATAACAGCG
GTCATTGACTGGAGCGAGGCGATGTTCGGGGATTCCCAATACGAGGTCGCCAACATCTTCTTCTGGAGGC
CGTGGTTGGCTTGTATGGAGCAGCAGACGCGCTACTTCGAGCGGAGGCATCCGGAGCTTGCAGGATCGCC
GCGGCTCCGGGCGTATATGCTCCGCATTGGTCTTGACCAACTCTATCAGAGCTTGGTTGACGGCAATTTC
GATGATGCAGCTTGGGCGCAGGGTCGATGCGACGCAATCGTCCGATCCGGAGCCGGGACTGTCGGGCGTA
CACAAATCGCCCGCAGAAGCGCGGCCGTCTGGACCGATGGCTGTGTAGAAGTACTCGCCGATAGTGGAAA
CCGACGCCCCAGCACTCGTCCGAGGGCAAAGGAATAATCAGTACTGACAATAAAAAGATTCTTGTTTTCA
AGAACTTGTCATTTGTATAGTTTTTTTATATTGTAGTTGTTCTATTTTAATCAAATGTTAGCGTGATTTA
TATTTTTTTTCGCCTCGACATCATCTGCCCAGATGCGAAGTTAAGTGCGCAGAAAGTAATATCATGCGTC
AATCGTATGTGAATGCTGGTCGCTATACTGCTGTCGATTCGATACTAACGCCGCCATCCAGTGTCGAAAA
CGAGCT
Features (pLannotate 1.2.2; 11 found; start..end, strand, type, name):
     62..80      -  promoter       T7 promoter: promoter for bacteriophage T7 RNA polymerase
    102..155     -  CDS            lacI (fragment): lac repressor; lacI; The lac repressor binds to the lac operator to inhibit transcription in E. coli. This inhibition can be relieved by adding lactose or isopropyl-β-D-thiogalactopyranoside (IPTG).
    338..926     -  rep_origin     ori: high-copy-number ColE1/pMB1/pBR322/pUC origin of replication
   1097..1957    -  CDS            AmpR: β-lactamase; bla; confers resistance to ampicillin, carbenicillin, and related antibiotics
   1958..2062    -  promoter       AmpR promoter: bla
   2157..2192    +  CDS            rop (fragment): Rop protein, which maintains plasmids at low copy number; rop
   2294..2345    +  misc_feature   bom (fragment): basis of mobility region from pBR322
   2408..2426    +  promoter       SP6 promoter: promoter for bacteriophage SP6 RNA polymerase
   2496..3212    +  CDS            yeGFP: yeast-enhanced green fluorescent protein codons optimized for translation in S. cerevisiae and C. albicans
   3233..3420    +  terminator     ADH1 terminator: S. cerevisiae ADH1; transcription terminator for the S. cerevisiae alcohol dehydrogenase 1 (ADH1) gene
   3495..5070    +  gene           hphMX6: yeast selectable marker conferring hygromycin resistance
