[The description below was written by a language model from this plasmid's Addgene catalogue record and pLannotate feature annotations shown in this document.]
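Description:
pFA6a-link-yEmCFP-Hygro is a 5,116 bp member of the pFA6a-link family of yeast tagging plasmids, catalogued as a yeast expression vector. It is maintained in E. coli through a high-copy ColE1/pUC-type origin and an ampicillin resistance gene (β-lactamase with its own promoter). No yeast replication origin or centromere is annotated, which fits its role as a template or integrating cassette source rather than an episomal yeast plasmid. Short annotated fragments of lacI, rop and bom are backbone remnants with no apparent functional role, and T7 and SP6 phage promoters flank the cassette region.

The payload is yEmCFP, a 717 bp yeast codon-optimized monomeric cyan fluorescent protein carrying the A206R substitution, a change at the GFP dimer interface that is commonly used to reduce self-association. The automated annotation labels this open reading frame as yeGFP, reflecting its close sequence similarity to yeast-enhanced GFP rather than a different insert. No yeast promoter is annotated upstream of the coding sequence. It is followed by the S. cerevisiae ADH1 terminator and then the hphMX6 marker, which confers hygromycin resistance in yeast. The "link" in the backbone name suggests a linker preceding the fluorescent protein, although no linker is annotated in the feature table.

This promoterless arrangement of fluorescent protein, terminator and selectable marker is typical of cassettes that are PCR-amplified with gene-specific homology arms and integrated at the 3' end of a chromosomal gene. The result is a C-terminal CFP fusion expressed from the native promoter. The depositor notes that the vector derives from a published set of optimized cassettes for fluorescent protein tagging in Saccharomyces cerevisiae.
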