Addgene plasmid #44644: pFA6a-link-yEmCFP-Hygro
Depositing lab: Kurt Thorn. Depositing organization: Harvard University.
Backbone
  Vector backbone: pFA6a-link
  Vector type: Yeast Expression
  Selectable markers: Hygromycin
Growth in bacteria
  Bacterial resistance: Ampicillin, 100 μg/mL
  Growth temperature: 37°C
  Growth strain: DH5alpha
  Copy number: Unknown
Gene/Insert
  Gene/Insert name: yEmCFP (alt name: yeast codon optimized monomeric CFP)
  Insert size (bp): 717
  Mutation: A206R
Terms and licenses: Academic/Nonprofit Terms; Industry Terms: Not Available to Industry
Depositor comments: This vector is derived from the sequences published in “Optimized cassettes for fluorescent protein tagging in Saccharomyces cerevisiae.” Sheff MA, Thorn KS. Yeast. 2004 Jun;21(8):661-70.
How to cite: pFA6a-link-yEmCFP-Hygro was a gift from Kurt Thorn (Addgene plasmid # 44644 ; http://n2t.net/addgene:44644 ; RRID:Addgene_44644)
