>Addgene plasmid #44644 | pFA6a-link-yEmCFP-Hygro | addgene partial sequence | sequence record 63581 | SP6 5'-ATTTAGGTGACACTATAG-3'
CGGATCGGTGACGGTGCTGGTTTAATTAACATGTCTAAAGGTGAAGAATTATTCACTGGTGTTGTCCCAA
TTTTGGTTGAATTAGATGGTGATGTTAATGGTCACAAATTTTCTGTCTCCGGTGAAGGTGAAGGTGATGC
TACTTACGGTAAATTGACCTTAAAATTTATTTGTACTACTGGTAAATTGCCAGTTCCATGGCCAACCTTA
GTCACTACTTTAACTTGGGGTGTTCAATGTTTTTCTAGATACCCAGATCATATGAAACAACATGACTTTT
TCAAGTCTGCCATGCCAGAAGGTTATGTTCAAGAAAGAACTATTTTTTTCAAAGATGACGGTAACTACAA
GACCAGAGCTGAAGTCAAGTTTGAAGGTGATACCTTAGTTAATAGAATCGAATTAAAAGGTATTGATTTT
AAAGAAGATGGTAACATTTTAGGTCACAAATTGGAATACATTTATAACTCTCACAATGTTTACATCACTG
CTGACAAACAAAAGAATGGTATCAAAGCTAACTTCAAAATTAGACACAACATTGAAGATGGTTCTGTTCA
ATTAGCTGACCATTATCAACAAAATACTCCAATTGGTGATGGTCCAGTCTTGTTACCAGACAACCATTAC
TTATCCACTCAATCTAGATTATCCAAAGATCCAAACGAAAAGAGAGACCACATGGTCTTGTTAGAATTTG
TTACTGCTGCTGGTATTACCCATGGTATTGATGAATTGTACAAATAAGGCGCGCCACTTCTAAATAAGCG
AATTTCTTATGATTTATGATTTTTATTATTA
