>Addgene plasmid #44644 | pFA6a-link-yEmCFP-Hygro | addgene partial sequence | sequence record 63596 | T7 5'-TAATACGACTCACTATAGGG-3'
GATCTGATATCATCGATGAATTCGAGCTCGTTTTCGACACTGGATGGCGGCGTTAGTATCGAATCGACAG
CAGTATAGCGACCAGCATTCACATACGATTGACGCATGATATTACTTTCTGCGCACTTAACTTCGCATCT
GGGCAGATGATGTCGAGGCGAAAAAAAATATAAATCACGCTAACATTTGATTAAAATAGAACAACTACAA
TATAAAAAAACTATACAAATGACAAGTTCTTGAAAACAAGAATCTTTTTATTGTCAGTACTGATTATTCC
TTTGCCCTCGGACGAGTGCTGGGGCGTCGGTTTCCACTATCGGCGAGTACTTCTACACAGCCATCGGTCC
AGACGGCCGCGCTTCTGCGGGCGATTTGTGTACGCCCGACAGTCCCGGCTCCGGATCGGACGATTGCGTC
GCATCGACCCTGCGCCCAAGCTGCATCATCGAAATTGCCGTCAACCAAGCTCTGATAGAGTTGGTCAAGA
CCAATGCGGAGCATATACGCCCGGAGCCGCGGCGATCCTGCAAGCTCCGGATGCCTCCGCTCGAAGTAGC
GCGTCTGCTGCTCCATACAAGCCAACCACGGCCTCCAGAAGAAGATGTTGGCGACCTCGTATTGGGAATC
CCCGAACATCGCCTCGCTCCAGTCAATGACCGCTGTTATGCGGCCATTGTCCGTCAGGACATTGTTGGAG
CCGAAATCCGCGTGCACGAGGTGCCGGACTTCGGGGCAGTCCTCGGCCCAAAGCATCAGCTCATCGAGAG
CCTGCGCGACGGACGCACTGACGGTGTCGTCCATCACAGTTTGCCAGTGATACACATGGGGATCAGCAAT
CGCGCATATGAAATCACGCCATGTAGTGTATTG
